>Addgene plasmid #14274 | pAG425GPD-ccdB-TAP | depositor full sequence | sequence record 7937 | Author sequence
GACGAAAGGGCCTCGTGATACGCCTATTTTTATAGGTTAATGTCATGATAATAATGGTTTCTTAGTATGA
TCCAATATCAAAGGAAATGATAGCATTGAAGGATGAGACTAATCCAATTGAGGAGTGGCAGCATATAGAA
CAGCTAAAGGGTAGTGCTGAAGGAAGCATACGATACCCCGCATGGAATGGGATAATATCACAGGAGGTAC
TAGACTACCTTTCATCCTACATAAATAGACGCATATAAGTACGCATTTAAGCATAAACACGCACTATGCC
GTTCTTCTCATGTATATATATATACAGGCAACACGCAGATATAGGTGCGACGTGAACAGTGAGCTGTATG
TGCGCAGCTCGCGTTGCATTTTCGGAAGCGCTCGTTTTCGGAAACGCTTTGAAGTTCCTATTCCGAAGTT
CCTATTCTCTAGAAAGTATAGGAACTTCAGAGCGCTTTTGAAAACCAAAAGCGCTCTGAAGACGCACTTT
CAAAAAACCAAAAACGCACCGGACTGTAACGAGCTACTAAAATATTGCGAATACCGCTTCCACAAACATT
GCTCAAAAGTATCTCTTTGCTATATATCTCTGTGCTATATCCCTATATAACCTACCCATCCACCTTTCGC
TCCTTGAACTTGCATCTAAACTCGACCTCTACATTTTTTATGTTTATCTCTAGTATTACTCTTTAGACAA
AAAAATTGTAGTAAGAACTATTCATAGAGTGAATCGAAAACAATACGAAAATGTAAACATTTCCTATACG
TAGTATATAGAGACAAAATAGAAGAAACCGTTCATAATTTTCTGACCAATGAAGAATCATCAACGCTATC
ACTTTCTGTTCACAAAGTATGCGCAATCCACATCGGTATAGAATATAATCGGGGATGCCTTTATCTTGAA
AAAATGCACCCGCAGCTTCGCTAGTAATCAGTAAACGCGGGAAGTGGAGTCAGGCTTTTTTTATGGAAGA
GAAAATAGACACCAAAGTAGCCTTCTTCTAACCTTAACGGACCTACAGTGCAAAAAGTTATCAAGAGACT
GCATTATAGAGCGCACAAAGGAGAAAAAAAGTAATCTAAGATGCTTTGTTAGAAAAATAGCGCTCTCGGG
ATGCATTTTTGTAGAACAAAAAAGAAGTATAGATTCTTTGTTGGTAAAATAGCGCTCTCGCGTTGCATTT
CTGTTCTGTAAAAATGCAGCTCAGATTCTTTGTTTGAAAAATTAGCGCTCTCGCGTTGCATTTTTGTTTT
ACAAAAATGAAGCACAGATTCTTCGTTGGTAAAATAGCGCTTTCGCGTTGCATTTCTGTTCTGTAAAAAT
GCAGCTCAGATTCTTTGTTTGAAAAATTAGCGCTCTCGCGTTGCATTTTTGTTCTACAAAATGAAGCACA
GATGCTTCGTTCAGGTGGCACTTTTCGGGGAAATGTGCGCGGAACCCCTATTTGTTTATTTTTCTAAATA
CATTCAAATATGTATCCGCTCATGAGACAATAACCCTGATAAATGCTTCAATAATATTGAAAAAGGAAGA
GTATGAGTATTCAACATTTCCGTGTCGCCCTTATTCCCTTTTTTGCGGCATTTTGCCTTCCTGTTTTTGC
TCACCCAGAAACGCTGGTGAAAGTAAAAGATGCTGAAGATCAGTTGGGTGCACGAGTGGGTTACATCGAA
CTGGATCTCAACAGCGGTAAGATCCTTGAGAGTTTTCGCCCCGAAGAACGTTTTCCAATGATGAGCACTT
TTAAAGTTCTGCTATGTGGCGCGGTATTATCCCGTATTGACGCCGGGCAAGAGCAACTCGGTCGCCGCAT
ACACTATTCTCAGAATGACTTGGTTGAGTACTCACCAGTCACAGAAAAGCATCTTACGGATGGCATGACA
GTAAGAGAATTATGCAGTGCTGCCATAACCATGAGTGATAACACTGCGGCCAACTTACTTCTGACAACGA
TCGGAGGACCGAAGGAGCTAACCGCTTTTTTGCACAACATGGGGGATCATGTAACTCGCCTTGATCGTTG
GGAACCGGAGCTGAATGAAGCCATACCAAACGACGAGCGTGACACCACGATGCCTGTAGCAATGGCAACA
ACGTTGCGCAAACTATTAACTGGCGAACTACTTACTCTAGCTTCCCGGCAACAATTAATAGACTGGATGG
AGGCGGATAAAGTTGCAGGACCACTTCTGCGCTCGGCCCTTCCGGCTGGCTGGTTTATTGCTGATAAATC
TGGAGCCGGTGAGCGTGGGTCTCGCGGTATCATTGCAGCACTGGGGCCAGATGGTAAGCCCTCCCGTATC
GTAGTTATCTACACGACGGGGAGTCAGGCAACTATGGATGAACGAAATAGACAGATCGCTGAGATAGGTG
CCTCACTGATTAAGCATTGGTAACTGTCAGACCAAGTTTACTCATATATACTTTAGATTGATTTAAAACT
TCATTTTTAATTTAAAAGGATCTAGGTGAAGATCCTTTTTGATAATCTCATGACCAAAATCCCTTAACGT
GAGTTTTCGTTCCACTGAGCGTCAGACCCCGTAGAAAAGATCAAAGGATCTTCTTGAGATCCTTTTTTTC
TGCGCGTAATCTGCTGCTTGCAAACAAAAAAACCACCGCTACCAGCGGTGGTTTGTTTGCCGGATCAAGA
GCTACCAACTCTTTTTCCGAAGGTAACTGGCTTCAGCAGAGCGCAGATACCAAATACTGTCCTTCTAGTG
TAGCCGTAGTTAGGCCACCACTTCAAGAACTCTGTAGCACCGCCTACATACCTCGCTCTGCTAATCCTGT
TACCAGTGGCTGCTGCCAGTGGCGATAAGTCGTGTCTTACCGGGTTGGACTCAAGACGATAGTTACCGGA
TAAGGCGCAGCGGTCGGGCTGAACGGGGGGTTCGTGCACACAGCCCAGCTTGGAGCGAACGACCTACACC
GAACTGAGATACCTACAGCGTGAGCTATGAGAAAGCGCCACGCTTCCCGAAGGGAGAAAGGCGGACAGGT
ATCCGGTAAGCGGCAGGGTCGGAACAGGAGAGCGCACGAGGGAGCTTCCAGGGGGAAACGCCTGGTATCT
TTATAGTCCTGTCGGGTTTCGCCACCTCTGACTTGAGCGTCGATTTTTGTGATGCTCGTCAGGGGGGCGG
AGCCTATGGAAAAACGCCAGCAACGCGGCCTTTTTACGGTTCCTGGCCTTTTGCTGGCCTTTTGCTCACA
TGTTCTTTCCTGCGTTATCCCCTGATTCTGTGGATAACCGTATTACCGCCTTTGAGTGAGCTGATACCGC
TCGCCGCAGCCGAACGACCGAGCGCAGCGAGTCAGTGAGCGAGGAAGCGGAAGAGCGCCCAATACGCAAA
CCGCCTCTCCCCGCGCGTTGGCCGATTCATTAATGCAGCTGGCACGACAGGTTTCCCGACTGGAAAGCGG
GCAGTGAGCGCAACGCAATTAATGTGAGTTACCTCACTCATTAGGCACCCCAGGCTTTACACTTTATGCT
TCCGGCTCCTATGTTGTGTGGAATTGTGAGCGGATAACAATTTCACACAGGAAACAGCTATGACCATGAT
TACGCCAAGCGCGCAATTAACCCTCACTAAAGGGAACAAAAGCTGGAGCTCTTCGAGTTTATCATTATCA
ATACTCGCCATTTCAAAGAATACGTAAATAATTAATAGTAGTGATTTTCCTAACTTTATTTAGTCAAAAA
ATTAGCCTTTTAATTCTGCTGTAACCCGTACATGCCCAAAATAGGGGGCGGGTTACACAGAATATATAAC
ACCGAAGGTGCCTGGGTGAACAGGTTTATTCCTGGCATCCACTAAATATAATGGAGCCCGCTTTTTAAGC
TGGCATCCAGAAAAAAAAAGAATCCCAGCACCAAAATATTGTTTTCTTCACCAACCATCAGTTCATAGGT
CCATTCTCTTAGCGCAACTACAGAGAACAGGGGCACAAACAGGCAAAAAACGGGCACAACCTCAATGGAG
TGATGCAACCTGCCTGGAGTAAATGATGACACAAGGCAATTGACCCACGCATGTATCTATCTCATTTTCT
TACACCTTCTATTACCTTCTGCTCTCTCTGATTTGGAAAAAGCTGAAAAAAAAGGTTGAAACCAGTTCCC
TGAAATTATTCCCCTACTTGACTAATAAGTATATAAAGACGGTAGGTATTGATTGTAATTCTGTAAATCT
ATTTCTTAAACTTCTTAAATTCTACTTTTATAGTTAGTCTTTTTTTTAGTTTTAAAACACCAGAACTTAG
TTTCGACGGATTCTAGAACTAGTGGATCCCCCATCACAAGTTTGTACAAAAAAGCTGAACGAGAAACGTA
AAATGATATAAATATCAATATATTAAATTAGATTTTGCATAAAAAACAGACTACATAATACTGTAAAACA
CAACATATCCAGTCACTATGGCGGCCGCATTAGGCACCCCAGGCTTTACACTTTATGCTTCCGGCTCGTA
TAATGTGTGGATTTTGAGTTAGGATCCGTCGAGATTTTCAGGAGCTAAGGAAGCTAAAATGGAGAAAAAA
ATCACTGGATATACCACCGTTGATATATCCCAATGGCATCGTAAAGAACATTTTGAGGCATTTCAGTCAG
TTGCTCAATGTACCTATAACCAGACCGTTCAGCTGGATATTACGGCCTTTTTAAAGACCGTAAAGAAAAA
TAAGCACAAGTTTTATCCGGCCTTTATTCACATTCTTGCCCGCCTGATGAATGCTCATCCGGAATTCCGT
ATGGCAATGAAAGACGGTGAGCTGGTGATATGGGATAGTGTTCACCCTTGTTACACCGTTTTCCATGAGC
AAACTGAAACGTTTTCATCGCTCTGGAGTGAATACCACGACGATTTCCGGCAGTTTCTACACATATATTC
GCAAGATGTGGCGTGTTACGGTGAAAACCTGGCCTATTTCCCTAAAGGGTTTATTGAGAATATGTTTTTC
GTCTCAGCCAATCCCTGGGTGAGTTTCACCAGTTTTGATTTAAACGTGGCCAATATGGACAACTTCTTCG
CCCCCGTTTTCACCATGGGCAAATATTATACGCAAGGCGACAAGGTGCTGATGCCGCTGGCGATTCAGGT
TCATCATGCCGTCTGTGATGGCTTCCATGTCGGCAGAATGCTTAATGAATTACAACAGTACTGCGATGAG
TGGCAGGGCGGGGCGTAAACGCCGCGTGGATCCGGCTTACTAAAAGCCAGATAACAGTATGCGTATTTGC
GCGCTGATTTTTGCGGTATAAGAATATATACTGATATGTATACCCGAAGTATGTCAAAAAGAGGTATGCT
ATGAAGCAGCGTATTACAGTGACAGTTGACAGCGACAGCTATCAGTTGCTCAAGGCATATATGATGTCAA
TATCTCCGGTCTGGTAAGCACAACCATGCAGAATGAAGCCCGTCGTCTGCGTGCCGAACGCTGGAAAGCG
GAAAATCAGGAAGGGATGGCTGAGGTCGCCCGGTTTATTGAAATGAACGGCTCTTTTGCTGACGAGAACA
GGGGCTGGTGAAATGCAGTTTAAGGTTTACACCTATAAAAGAGAGAGCCGTTATCGTCTGTTTGTGGATG
TACAGAGTGATATTATTGACACGCCCGGGCGACGGATGGTGATCCCCCTGGCCAGTGCACGTCTGCTGTC
AGATAAAGTCTCCCGTGAACTTTACCCGGTGGTGCATATCGGGGATGAAAGCTGGCGCATGATGACCACC
GATATGGCCAGTGTGCCGGTCTCCGTTATCGGGGAAGAAGTGGCTGATCTCAGCCACCGCGAAAATGACA
TCAAAAACGCCATTAACCTGATGTTCTGGGGAATATAAATGTCAGGCTCCCTTATACACAGCCAGTCTGC
AGGTCGACCATAGTGACTGGATATGTTGTGTTTTACAGTATTATGTAGTCTGTTTTTTATGCAAAATCTA
ATTTAATATATTGATATTTATATCATTTTACGTTTCTCGTTCAGCTTTCTTGTACAAAGTGGTGATGGGC
TGCAGGAATTCGATATCAAGCTTATCGATAGGTGGACCAGGTGGTGGAATGAAGCGACGATGGAAAAAGA
ATTTCATAGCCGTCTCAGCAGCCAACCGCTTTAAGAAAATCTCATCCTCCGGGGCACTTGATTATGGTAC
CCCAACTACTGCTTCTGAAAATCTATATTTTCAAGGTGAACTAAAAACTGCTGCTTTGGCTCAACATGCG
ATTAAGGGTGAAGCTCAAAAACTTAATGACTCTCAAGCTCCAAAAGCTGATGCGCAACAAAATAACTTCA
ACAAAGATCAACAAAGCGCCTTCTATGAAATCTTGAACATGCCTAACTTAAACGAAGCGCAACGTAACGG
CTTCATTCAAAGTCTTAAAGACGACCCAAGCCAAAGCACTAACGTTTTAGGTGAAGCTAAAAAATTAAAC
GAATCTCAAGCACCGAAAGCTGATAACAATTTCAACAAAGAACAACAAAATGCTTTCTATGAAATCTTGA
ATATGCCTAACTTAAACGAAGAACAACGCAATGGTTTCATCCAAAGCTTAAAAGATGACCCAAGCCAAAG
TGCTAACCTATTGTCAGAAGCTAAAAAGTTAAATGAATCTCAAGCACCGAAAGCGGATAACAAATTCAAC
AAAGAACAACAAAATGCTTTCTATGAAATCTTACATTTACCTAACTTAAACGAAGAACAACGCAATGGTT
TCATCCAAAGCCTAAAAGATGACCCAAGCCAAAGCGCTAACCTTTTAGCAGAAGCTAAAAAGCTAAATGA
TGCTCAAGCACCAAAAGCTGACAACAAATTCAACAAAGAACAACAAAATGCTTTCTATGAAATTTTACAT
TTACCTAACTTAACTGAAGAACAACGTAACGGCTTCATCCAAAGCCTTAAAGACGATCCTTCGGTGAGCA
AAGAACAGTCACTCGAGTCATGTAATTAGTTATGTCACGCTTACATTCACGCCCTCCCCCCACATCCGCT
CTAACCGAAAAGGAAGGAGTTAGACAACCTGAAGTCTAGGTCCCTATTTATTTTTTTATAGTTATGTTAG
TATTAAGAACGTTATTTATATTTCAAATTTTTCTTTTTTTTCTGTACAGACGCGTGTACGCATGTAACAT
TATACTGAAAACCTTGCTTGAGAAGGTTTTGGGACGCTCGAAGGCTTTAATTTGCGGCCGGTACCCAATT
CGCCCTATAGTGAGTCGTATTACGCGCGCTCACTGGCCGTCGTTTTACAACGTCGTGACTGGGAAAACCC
TGGCGTTACCCAACTTAATCGCCTTGCAGCACATCCCCCTTTCGCCAGCTGGCGTAATAGCGAAGAGGCC
CGCACCGATCGCCCTTCCCAACAGTTGCGCAGCCTGAATGGCGAATGGCGCG
[124 nt withheld, positions 7403-7526]
C
[91 nt withheld, positions 7528-7618]
A
[49 nt withheld, positions 7620-7668]
CCTTTGACGTTGGAGTCCACGTTCTTT
[37 nt withheld, positions 7696-7732]
ACCCTATCTCGGTCTATTCTTTTGATTTATAAGGGATTTTGCCGATTTCGGCCTATTGGTTAAAAAATGA
GCTGATTTAACAAAAATTTAACGCGAATTTTAACAAAATATTAACGTTTACAATTTCCTGATGCGGTATT
TTCTCCTTACGCATCTGTGCGGTATTTCACACCGCATATCGACGGTCGAGGAGAACTTCTAGTATATCCA
CATACCTAATATTATTGCCTTATTAAAAATGGAATCCCAACAATTACATCAAAATCCACATTCTCTTCAA
AATCAATTGTCCTGTACTTCCTTGTTCATGTGTGTTCAAAAACGTTATATTTATAGGATAATTATACTCT
ATTTCTCAACAAGTAATTGGTTGTTTGGCCGAGCGGTCTAAGGCGCCTGATTCAAGAAATATCTTGACCG
CAGTTAACTGTGGGAATACTCAGGTATCGTAAGATGCAAGAGTTCGAATCTCTTAGCAACCATTATTTTT
TTCCTCAACATAACGAGAACACACAGGGGCGCTATCGCACAGAATCAAATTCGATGACTGGAAATTTTTT
GTTAATTTCAGAGGTCGCCTGACGCATATACCTTTTTCAACTGAAAAATTGGGAGAAAAAGGAAAGGTGA
GAGGCCGGAACCGGCTTTTCATATAGAATAGAGAAGCGTTCATGACTAAATGCTTGCATCACAATACTTG
AAGTTGACAATATTATTTAAGGACCTATTGTTTTTTCCAATAGGTGGTTAGCAATCGTCTTACTTTCTAA
CTTTTCTTACCTTTTACATTTCAGCAATATATATATATATTTCAAGGATATACCATTCTAATGTCTGCCC
CTATGTCTGCCCCTAAGAAGATCGTCGTTTTGCCAGGTGACCACGTTGGTCAAGAAATCACAGCCGAAGC
CATTAAGGTTCTTAAAGCTATTTCTGATGTTCGTTCCAATGTCAAGTTCGATTTCGAAAATCATTTAATT
GGTGGTGCTGCTATCGATGCTACAGGTGTCCCACTTCCAGATGAGGCGCTGGAAGCCTCCAAGAAGGTTG
ATGCCGTTTTGTTAGGTGCTGTGGCTGGTCCTAAATGGGGTACCGGTAGTGTTAGACCTGAACAAGGTTT
ACTAAAAATCCGTAAAGAACTTCAATTGTACGCCAACTTAAGACCATGTAACTTTGCATCCGACTCTCTT
TTAGACTTATCTCCAATCAAGCCACAATTTGCTAAAGGTACTGACTTCGTTGTTGTCAGAGAATTAGTGG
GAGGTATTTACTTTGGTAAGAGAAAGGAAGACGATGGTGATGGTGTCGCTTGGGATAGTGAACAATACAC
CGTTCCAGAAGTGCAAAGAATCACAAGAATGGCCGCTTTCATGGCCCTACAACATGAGCCACCATTGCCT
ATTTGGTCCTTGGATAAAGCTAATCTTTTGGCCTCTTCAAGATTATGGAGAAAAACTGTGGAGGAAACCA
TCAAGAACGAATTCCCTACATTGAAGGTTCAACATCAATTGATTGATTCTGCCGCCATGATCCTAGTTAA
GAACCCAACCCACCTAAATGGTATTATAATCACCAGCAACATGTTTGGTGATATCATCTCCGATGAAGCC
TCCGTTATCCCAGGTTCCTTGGGTTTGTTGCCATCTGCGTCCTTGGCCTCTTTGCCAGACAAGAACACCG
CATTTGGTTTGTACGAACCATGCCACGGTTCTGCTCCAGATTTGCCAAAGAATAAGGTTGACCCTATCGC
CACTATCTTGTCTGCTGCAATGATGTTGAAATTGTCATTGAACTTGCCTGAAGAAGGTAAGGCCATTGAA
GATGCAGTTAAAAAGGTTTTGGATGCAGGTATCAGAACTGGTGATTTAGGTGGTTCCAACAGTACCACCG
AAGTCGGTGATGCTGTCGCCGAAGAAGTTAAGAAAATCCTTGCTTAAAAAGATTCTCTTTTTTTATGATA
TTTGTACATAAACTTTATAAATGAAATTCATAATAGAAACGACACGAAATTACAAAATGGAATATGTTCA
TAGGGTAGACGAAACTATATACGCAATCTACATACATTTATCAAGAAGGAGAAAAAGGAGGATAGTAAAG
GAATACAGGTAAGCAAATTGATACTAATGGCTCAACGTGATAAGGAAAAAGAATTGCACTTTAACATTAA
TATTGACAAGGAGGAGGGCACCACACAAAAAGTTAGGTGTAACAGAAAATCATGAAACTACGATTCCTAA
TTTGATATTGGAGGATTTTCTCTAAAAAAAAAAAAATACAACAAATAAAAAACACTCAATGACCTGACCA
TTTGATGGAGTTTAAGTCAATACCTTCTTGAAGCATTTCCCATAATGGTGAAAGTTCCCTCAAGAATTTT
ACTCTGTCAGAAACGGCCTTACGACGTAGTCGATATGGTGCACTCTCAGTACAATCTGCTCTGATGCCGC
ATAGTTAAGCCAGCCCCGACACCCGCCAACACCCGCTGACGCGCCCTGACGGGCTTGTCTGCTCCCGGCA
TCCGCTTACAGACAAGCTGTGACCGTCTCCGGGAGCTGCATGTGTCAGAGGTTTTCACCGTCATCACCGA
AACGCGCGA
Features (pLannotate 1.2.2; 33 found; start..end, strand, type, name):
     69..1411    +  rep_origin     2μ ori: yeast 2μ plasmid origin of replication
   1438..1542    +  promoter       AmpR promoter: bla
   1543..2403    +  CDS            AmpR: β-lactamase; bla; confers resistance to ampicillin, carbenicillin, and related antibiotics
   2574..3162    +  rep_origin     ori: high-copy-number ColE1/pMB1/pBR322/pUC origin of replication
   3345..3437    +  CDS            lacI (fragment): lac repressor; lacI; The lac repressor binds to the lac operator to inhibit transcription in E. coli. This inhibition can be relieved by adding lactose or isopropyl-β-D-thiogalactopyranoside (IPTG).
   3450..3471    +  protein_bind   CAP binding site: CAP binding activates transcription in the presence of cAMP. E. coli catabolite activator protein
   3486..3516    +  promoter       lac promoter: promoter for the E. coli lac operon
   3524..3540    +  protein_bind   lac operator: The lac repressor binds to the lac operator to inhibit transcription in E. coli. This inhibition can be relieved by adding lactose or isopropyl-β-D-thiogalactopyranoside (IPTG). lac repressor encoded by lacI
   3585..3603    +  promoter       T3 promoter: promoter for bacteriophage T3 RNA polymerase
   3632..4276    +  promoter       GAP promoter: S. cerevisiae TDH3; promoter for glyceraldehyde-3-phosphate dehydrogenase
   4282..4302    +  misc_feature   MCS (fragment): pBluescript multiple cloning site
   4306..4430    +  protein_bind   attR1: mutant version of attR; recombination site for the Gateway® LR reaction LR Clonase™
   4455..4485    +  promoter       lac UV5 promoter: E. coli lac promoter with an "up" mutation
   4509..4538    +  promoter       cat promoter (fragment): promoter of the E. coli cat gene encoding chloramphenicol acetyltransferase
   4539..5198    +  CDS            CmR: chloramphenicol acetyltransferase; cat; confers resistance to chloramphenicol
   5380..5538    +  CDS            ccdA (fragment): CCDA_ECO57 - Also known as H, letA. Experimental evidence at protein level: Swiss-Prot protein existence level 1. Antitoxin component of a type II toxin-antitoxin (TA) system which inhibits the post-segregational killing (PSK) of plasmid-free cells, also referred to as a plasmid addiction system. Binds to and blocks the activity of CcdB; will also remove bound CcdB protein from the CcdB-GyrA complex by forming a CcdA-CcdB complex, a process termed rejuvenation. Functions as a transcriptional corepressor for the ccdAB operon, repression also requires CcdB (By similarity). From Escherichia coli
   5543..5845    +  CDS            ccdB: CCDB_ECOLI - Also known as G, letB, letD. Experimental evidence at protein level: Swiss-Prot protein existence level 1. Toxic component of a type II toxin-antitoxin (TA) system, functioning in plasmid maintainence. Responsible for the post- segregational killing (PSK) of plasmid-free cells, also referred to as a plasmid addiction system. Half-life of over 2 hours. Cell killing by CcdB is accompanied by filamentation, defects in chromosome and plasmid segregation, defects in cell division, formation of anucleate cells, decreased DNA synthesis and plasmid loss. Interferes with the activity of DN
   5889..6013    -  protein_bind   attR2: mutant version of attR; recombination site for the Gateway® LR reaction LR Clonase™
   6017..6050    +  misc_feature   MCS (fragment): pBluescript multiple cloning site
   6072..6149    +  CDS            CBP: calmodulin-binding peptide derived from skeletal muscle myosin light chain kinase; binds calmodulin with nanomolar affinity in the presence of calcium
   6270..6419    +  CDS            spa (fragment): SPA_STAAE - Experimental evidence at protein level: Swiss-Prot protein existence level 1. Plays a role in the inhibition of the host innate and adaptive immune responses. Possesses five immunoglobulin-binding domains that capture both the fragment crystallizable region (Fc region) and the Fab region (part of Ig that identifies antigen) of immunoglobulins (By similarity). In turn, Staphylococcus aureus is protected from phagocytic killing via inhibition of Ig Fc region. In addition, the host elicited B-cell response is prevented due to a decrease of antibody-secreting cell proliferation that en
   6555..6935    +  CDS            protein A (fragment): immunoglobulin binding domains of Staphylocuccus aureus protein A
   6948..7195    +  terminator     CYC1 terminator: S. cerevisiae CYC1; transcription terminator for CYC1
   7214..7232    -  promoter       T7 promoter: promoter for bacteriophage T7 RNA polymerase
   7240..7395    +  CDS            lacZα (fragment): LacZα fragment of β-galactosidase; lacZ fragment
   7403..7858    +  rep_origin     f1 ori (sequence partly withheld): f1 bacteriophage origin of replication; arrow indicates direction of (+) strand synthesis
   7859..7911    -  misc_feature   bom (fragment): basis of mobility region from pBR322
   7941..8018    +  CDS            YO192_YEAST (fragment): Experimental evidence at protein level: Swiss-Prot protein existence level 1. From Saccharomyces cerevisiae (strain ATCC 204508 / S288c) (Baker's yeast).
   8158..8562    +  promoter       LEU2 promoter: S. cerevisiae LEU2
   8575..9669    +  CDS            LEU2: 3-isopropylmalate dehydrogenase, required for leucine biosynthesis; S. cerevisiae LEU2; yeast auxotrophic marker
  10031..10132   -  CDS            NFS1 (fragment): NFS1_YEAST - Also known as SPL1 From Saccharomyces cerevisiae (strain ATCC 204508 / S288c) (Baker's yeast).
  10145..10195   -  misc_feature   bom (fragment): basis of mobility region from pBR322
  10297..1       -  CDS            rop (fragment) (across the origin): Rop protein, which maintains plasmids at low copy number; rop
