[The description below was written by a language model from this plasmid's Addgene catalogue record and pLannotate feature annotations shown in this document.]
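Description:
pAG425GPD-ccdB-TAP is an empty Gateway destination vector for protein expression in Saccharomyces cerevisiae, built on the pRS425 backbone. It is a yeast–E. coli shuttle plasmid. In yeast it replicates episomally from the 2μ origin and is selected through the LEU2 auxotrophic marker, which is driven by its own promoter. In bacteria it relies on a high-copy ColE1/pUC-type origin and ampicillin resistance. An f1 origin and remnants of the pBluescript-style lac/lacZα region, with flanking T3 and T7 promoters, are carried over from the parental vector. The depositor's reference sequence is about 10.3 kb and is noted as possibly not matching the physical plasmid exactly.

The expression unit consists of the strong constitutive GPD (TDH3/GAP) promoter, a Gateway cassette, an in-frame C-terminal TAP tag and the CYC1 terminator. The cassette is bounded by attR1 and attR2 and contains a chloramphenicol resistance gene and the ccdB toxin gene. The unrecombined vector therefore has to be maintained in a ccdB-tolerant bacterial strain under dual chloramphenicol and ampicillin selection. An LR recombination with an entry clone replaces the cassette with the gene of interest, and loss of ccdB provides counterselection against unreacted vector in standard strains. The TAP tag is annotated as a calmodulin-binding peptide followed by immunoglobulin-binding domains of Staphylococcus aureus protein A, the arrangement used for two-step tandem affinity purification. An open reading frame inserted without a stop codon is thus expressed constitutively from a multicopy plasmid as a C-terminal TAP fusion. This suits purification of proteins and their complexes, or detection of the fusion, in high-throughput yeast studies. The record lists no insert.
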