Addgene plasmid #14274: pAG425GPD-ccdB-TAP
Purpose: (Empty Backbone)
Depositing lab: Susan Lindquist. Depositing organization: Whitehead Institute for Biomedical Research. Publication: A suite of Gateway cloning vectors for high-throughput genetic analysis in Saccharomyces cerevisiae. Alberti S, Gitler AD, Lindquist S. Yeast. 2007 Oct . 24(10):913-9. 10.1002/yea.1502 PubMed 17583893.
Backbone
  Vector backbone: pRS425
  Vector type: Yeast Expression ; Gateway Destination
  Selectable markers: LEU2
Growth in bacteria
  Bacterial resistance: Chloramphenicol and Ampicillin, 25 & 100 μg/mL
  Growth temperature: 37°C
  Growth strain: ccdB Survival
  Growth instructions: DB3.1, ccdB Survival
  Copy number: Unknown
Gene/Insert
  Gene/Insert name: None
  Tag / fusion protein: TAP (C terminal on backbone)
  Cloning method: Gateway Cloning
  Sequencing primers: 5′ GPDPro_F
Terms and licenses: Academic/Nonprofit Terms; Industry Terms: Not Available to Industry
Depositor comments: Type of plasmid: 2-micron. This plasmid contains the Gateway technology from Invitrogen; Invitrogen requires purchasing of Gateway Clonase for carrying out the Gateway recombinational cloning reaction http://www.invitrogen.com Please note that the full plasmid sequence is provided as a reference only, and may not match the exact sequence of the plasmid.
How to cite: pAG425GPD-ccdB-TAP was a gift from Susan Lindquist (Addgene plasmid # 14274 ; http://n2t.net/addgene:14274 ; RRID:Addgene_14274)
