>Addgene plasmid #14274 | pAG425GPD-ccdB-TAP | addgene partial sequence | sequence record 20777 | 14274 with pRS_marker
TCGTTAGGCCGTTTCTGACAGAGTAAAATTCTTGAGGGAACTTTCACCATTATGGGAAATGGTTCAAGAA
GGTATTGACTTAAACTCCATCAAATGGTCAGGTCATTGAGTGTTTTTTATTTGTTGTATTTTTTTTTTTT
TAGAGAAAATCCTCCAATATATAAATTAGGAATCATAGTTTCATGATTTTCTGTTACACCTAACTTTTTG
TGTGGTGCCCTCCTCCTTGTCAATATTAATGTTAAAGTGCAATTCTTTTTCCTTATCACGTTGAGCCATT
AGTATCAATTTGCTTACCTGTATTCCTTTACATCCTCCTTTTTCTCCTTCTTGATAAATGTATGTAGATT
GCGTATATAGTTTCGTCTACCCTATGAACATATTCCATTTTGTAATTTCGTGTCGTTTCTATTATGAATT
TCATTTATAAAGTTTATGTACAAATATCATAAAAAAAGAGAATCTTTTTAAGCAAGGATTTTCTTAACTT
CTTCGGCGACAGCATCACCGACTTCGGTGGTACTGTTGGAACCACCTAAATCACCAGTTCTGATACCTGC
ATCCAAAACCTTTTTAACTGCATCTTCAATGGCCTTACCTTCTTCAGGCAAGTTCAATGACAATTTCAAC
ATCATTGCAGCAGACAAGATAGTGGCGATAGGGTTGACCTTATTCTTTGGCAAATCTGGAGCAGAACCGT
GGCATGGTTCGTACAAACCAAATGCGGTGTTCTTGTCTGGCAA
