>Addgene plasmid #14274 | pAG425GPD-ccdB-TAP | addgene partial sequence | sequence record 20778 | 14274 with GW5
TAAAGTGTAAAGCCTGGGGGTGCCTAATGCGGCCGCCATAGTGACTGGATATGTTGTGTTTTACAGTATT
ATGTAGTCTGTTTTTTATGCAAAATCTAATTTAATATATTGATATTTATATCATTTTACGTTTCTCGTTC
AGCTTTTTTGTACAAACTTGTGATGGGGGATCCACTAGTTCTAGAATCCGTCGAAACTAAGTTCTGGTGT
TTTAAAACTAAAAAAAAGACTAACTATAAAAGTAGAATTTAAGAAGTTTAAGAAATAGATTTACAGAATT
ACAATCAATACCTACCGTCTTTATATACTTATTAGTCAAGTAGGGGAATAATTTCAGGGAACTGGTTTCA
ACCTTTTTTTTCAGCTTTTTCCAAATCAGAGAGAGCAGAAGGTAATAGAAGGTGTAAGAAAATGAGATAG
ATACATGCGTGGGTCAATTGCCTTGTGTCATCATTTACTCCAGGCAGGTTGCATCACTCCATTGAGGTTG
TGCCCGTTTTTTGCCTGTTTGTGCCCCTGTTCTCTGTAGTTGCGCTAAGAGAATGGACCTATGAACTGAT
GGTTGGTGAAGAAAACAATATTTTGGTGCTGGGATTCTTTTTTTTTCTGGATGCCAGCTTAAAAAGCGGG
CTCCATTATATTTAGTGGATGCCAGGAATAAACTGTTCACCCAGACACCTA
