>Addgene plasmid #14274 | pAG425GPD-ccdB-TAP | addgene partial sequence | sequence record 20779 | 14274 with GW3
CGTTATCGGGGAAGAAGTGGCTGATCTCAGCCACCGCGAAAATGACATCAAAAACGCCATTAACCTGATG
TTCTGGGGAATATAAATGTCAGGCTCCCTTATACACAGCCAGTCTGCAGGTCGACCATAGTGACTGGATA
TGTTGTGTTTTACAGTATTATGTAGTCTGTTTTTTATGCAAAATCTAATTTAATATATTGATATTTATAT
CATTTTACGTTTCTCGTTCAGCTTTCTTGTACAAAGTGGTGATGGGCTGCAGGAATTCGATATCAAGCTT
ATCGATAGGTGGACCAGGTGGTGGAATGAAGCGACGATGGAAAAAGAATTTCATAGCCGTCTCAGCAGCC
AACCGCTTTAAGAAAATCTCATCCTCCGGGGCACTTGATTATGGTACCCCAACTACTGCTTCTGAAAATC
TATATTTTCAAGGTGAACTAAAAACTGCTGCTTTGGCTCAACATGCGATTAAGGGTGAAGCTCAAAAACT
TAATGACTCTCAAGCTCCAAAAGCTGATGCGCAACAAAATAACTTCAACAAAGATCAACAAAGCGCCTTC
TATGAAATCTTGAACATGCCTAACTTAAACGAAGCGCAACGTAACGGCTTCATTCAAAGTCTTAAAGACG
ACCCAAGCCAAAGCACTAACGTTTTAGGTGAAGCTAAAAAATTAAACGAATCTCAAGCACCGAAAGCTGA
TAACAATTTCAACAAAGAACAACAAAATGCTTTCTATGAAATCTTGAATATGC
