>Addgene plasmid #14274 | pAG425GPD-ccdB-TAP | addgene partial sequence | sequence record 127223 | pGEX3 5'-CCGGGAGCTGCATGTGTCAGAGG-3'
CGTTGCATTTTCGGAAGCGCTCGTTTTCGGAAACGCTTTGAAGTTCCTATTCCGAAGTTCCTATTCTCTA
GAAAGTATAGGAACTTCAGAGCGCTTTTGAAAACCAAAAGCGCTCTGAAGACGCACTTTCAAAAAACCAA
AAACGCACCGGACTGTAACGAGCTACTAAAATATTGCGAATACCGCTTCCACAAACATTGCTCAAAAGTA
TCTCTTTGCTATATATCTCTGTGCTATATCCCTATATAACCTACCCATCCACCTTTCGCTCCTTGAACTT
GCATCTAAACTCGACCTCTACATTTTTTATGTTTATCTCTAGTATTACTCTTTAGACAAAAAAATT
